Addgene plasmid #171508: pX330A-Prdm14-ex1-#2
Purpose: deletion of a genomic locus in Prdm14 gene
Depositing lab: Hans Schöler. Depositing organization: Max Planck Institute for Molecular Biomedicine. Publication: Residual pluripotency is required for inductive germ cell segregation. Aramaki S, Kagiwada S, Wu G, Obridge D, Adachi K, Kutejova E, Lickert H, Hubner K, Scholer HR. EMBO Rep. 2021 Aug 4;22(8):e52553. doi: 10.15252/embr.202152553. Epub 2021 Jun 22. PubMed 34156139.
Backbone
  Vector backbone: px330A
  Vector type: Mammalian Expression, CRISPR
Growth in bacteria
  Bacterial resistance: Ampicillin, 100 μg/mL
  Growth temperature: 37°C
  Growth strain: DH5alpha
  Copy number: High Copy
Gene/Insert
  Gene/Insert name: Prdm14
  gRNA/shRNA sequence: AGCCAAGTGGTTTCCCTCGG
  Species: M. musculus (mouse)
  Entrez Gene: Prdm14
  Cloning method: Restriction Enzyme; 5′ cloning site unknown (unknown if destroyed); 3′ cloning site unknown (unknown if destroyed)
  Sequencing primers: 5′ unknown
Terms and licenses: Academic/Nonprofit Terms; Industry Terms: Not Available to Industry
How to cite: pX330A-Prdm14-ex1-#2 was a gift from Hans Schöler (Addgene plasmid # 171508 ; http://n2t.net/addgene:171508 ; RRID:Addgene_171508)
