[The description below was written by a language model from this plasmid's Addgene catalogue record and pLannotate feature annotations shown in this document.]
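Description:
pX330A-Prdm14-ex1-#2 is an all-in-one CRISPR/Cas9 plasmid for mammalian cells, built on the pX330A backbone and carrying a single guide RNA against mouse Prdm14; the name suggests the target lies in exon 1 and that this is the second of a set of guides. Its stated purpose is deletion of a genomic locus in Prdm14, which implies use together with at least one companion guide plasmid cutting at a second site, although the record does not describe the partner constructs. In bacteria it is maintained as a high-copy plasmid through a ColE1/pUC-type origin and selected with ampicillin via the bla gene. An f1 origin is also present.

The guide is transcribed from a human U6 RNA polymerase III promoter, with the 20-nt spacer placed in the gap between the promoter and the S. pyogenes gRNA scaffold; a second, partial scaffold fragment lies just downstream. Streptococcus pyogenes Cas9, annotated as contiguous N- and C-terminal portions that together form one full-length reading frame, is driven by a CBh-type hybrid promoter (CMV enhancer, chicken β-actin promoter and a hybrid CBA/MVM intron). It ends in a nucleoplasmin nuclear localization signal and a bGH polyadenylation signal, followed by a single AAV2 ITR.

The sequenced plasmid also contains a second expression cassette that the catalogue fields do not mention: an EF-1α core promoter with an HTLV-1 LTR segment driving CopGFP and a puromycin N-acetyltransferase gene, followed by a WPRE fragment and an SV40 poly(A) signal. The element linking the two coding sequences is not annotated. This cassette should allow transfected cells to be identified by fluorescence or enriched with puromycin.
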