Features (pLannotate 1.2.2; 25 found; start..end, strand, type, name):
    112..339     +  intron         hybrid intron: hybrid between chicken β-actin (CBA) and minute virus of mice (MMV) introns (Gray et al., 2011)
    477..2078    +  CDS            Cas9(N): N-terminal portion of Streptococcus pyogenes Cas9 (Zetsche et al., 2015)
   2079..4577    +  CDS            Cas9(C): C-terminal portion of Streptococcus pyogenes Cas9 (Zetsche et al., 2015)
   4578..4625    +  CDS            nucleoplasmin NLS: bipartite nuclear localization signal from nucleoplasmin
   4659..4770    +  polyA_signal   bGH poly(A) signal: bovine growth hormone polyadenylation signal
   4875..5015    +  repeat_region  AAV2 ITR: inverted terminal repeat of adeno-associated virus serotype 2 inverted
   5160..5371    +  promoter       EF-1α core promoter: core promoter for human elongation factor EF-1α
   5384..5652    +  LTR            5' LTR (truncated): truncated 5' long terminal repeat (LTR) from human T-cell leukemia virus (HTLV) type 1
   5709..6373    +  CDS            CopGFP (fragment): green fluorescent protein 2 from Pontellina plumata, also known as ppluGFP2 (Shagin et al., 2004)
   6497..7096    +  CDS            PuroR: puromycin N-acetyltransferase; pac from Streptomyces alboniger; confers resistance to puromycin
   7097..7203    +  misc_feature   WPRE (fragment): woodchuck hepatitis virus posttranscriptional regulatory element
   7212..7333    +  polyA_signal   SV40 poly(A) signal: SV40 polyadenylation signal
   7414..7465    -  misc_feature   bom (fragment): basis of mobility region from pBR322
   7484..7939    +  rep_origin     f1 ori (sequence partly withheld): f1 bacteriophage origin of replication; arrow indicates direction of (+) strand synthesis
   7940..7989    -  misc_feature   bom (fragment): basis of mobility region from pBR322
   8091..8126    -  CDS            rop (fragment): Rop protein, which maintains plasmids at low copy number; rop
   8221..8325    +  promoter       AmpR promoter: bla
   8326..9186    +  CDS            AmpR: β-lactamase; bla; confers resistance to ampicillin, carbenicillin, and related antibiotics
   9357..9945    +  rep_origin     ori: high-copy-number ColE1/pMB1/pBR322/pUC origin of replication
  10007..10247   +  promoter       U6 promoter: RNA polymerase III promoter for human U6 snRNA
  10277..10352   +  misc_RNA       gRNA scaffold: guide RNA scaffold for the Streptococcus pyogenes CRISPR/Cas9 system
  10359..10402   +  misc_RNA       gRNA scaffold (fragment): guide RNA scaffold for the Streptococcus pyogenes CRISPR/Cas9 system
  10449..10734   +  enhancer       CMV enhancer: human cytomegalovirus immediate early enhancer; contains an 18-bp deletion relative to the standard CMV enhancer
  10736..6       +  promoter       chicken β-actin promoter (fragment) (across the origin): contains a 21-bp deletion relative to the standard chicken β-actin promoter
  10845..111     +  promoter       chicken β-actin promoter (fragment) (across the origin): contains a 21-bp deletion relative to the standard chicken β-actin promoter
>Addgene plasmid #171508 | pX330A-Prdm14-ex1-#2 | addgene full sequence | sequence record 337966 | Addgene NGS Result
RGGSGGAGAGGTGCGGCGGCAGCCAATCAGAGCGGCGCGCTCCGAAAGTTTCCTTTTATGGCGAGGCGGC
GGCGGCGGCGGCCCTATAAAAAGCGAAGCGCGCGGCGGGCGGGAGTCGCTGCGCGCTGCCTTCGCCCCGT
GCCCCGCTCCGCCGCCGCCTCGCGCCGCCCGCCCCGGCTCTGACTGACCGCGTTACTCCCACAGGTGAGC
GGGCGGGACGGCCCTTCTCCTCCGGGCTGTAATTAGCTGAGCAAGAGGTAAGGGTTTAAGGGATGGTTGG
TTGGTGGGGTATTAATGTTTAATTACCTGGAGCACCTGCCTGAAATCACTTTTTTTCAGGTTGGACCGGT
GCCACCATGGACTATAAGGACCACGACGGAGACTACAAGGATCATGATATTGATTACAAAGACGATGACG
ATAAGATGGCCCCAAAGAAGAAGCGGAAGGTCGGTATCCACGGAGTCCCAGCAGCCGACAAGAAGTACAG
CATCGGCCTGGACATCGGCACCAACTCTGTGGGCTGGGCCGTGATCACCGACGAGTACAAGGTGCCCAGC
AAGAAATTCAAGGTGCTGGGCAACACCGACCGGCACAGCATCAAGAAGAACCTGATCGGAGCCCTGCTGT
TCGACAGCGGCGAAACAGCCGAGGCCACCCGGCTGAAGAGAACCGCCAGAAGAAGATACACCAGACGGAA
GAACCGGATCTGCTATCTGCAAGAGATCTTCAGCAACGAGATGGCCAAGGTGGACGACAGCTTCTTCCAC
AGACTGGAAGAGTCCTTCCTGGTGGAAGAGGATAAGAAGCACGAGCGGCACCCCATCTTCGGCAACATCG
TGGACGAGGTGGCCTACCACGAGAAGTACCCCACCATCTACCACCTGAGAAAGAAACTGGTGGACAGCAC
CGACAAGGCCGACCTGCGGCTGATCTATCTGGCCCTGGCCCACATGATCAAGTTCCGGGGCCACTTCCTG
ATCGAGGGCGACCTGAACCCCGACAACAGCGACGTGGACAAGCTGTTCATCCAGCTGGTGCAGACCTACA
ACCAGCTGTTCGAGGAAAACCCCATCAACGCCAGCGGCGTGGACGCCAAGGCCATCCTGTCTGCCAGACT
GAGCAAGAGCAGACGGCTGGAAAATCTGATCGCCCAGCTGCCCGGCGAGAAGAAGAATGGCCTGTTCGGA
AACCTGATTGCCCTGAGCCTGGGCCTGACCCCCAACTTCAAGAGCAACTTCGACCTGGCCGAGGATGCCA
AACTGCAGCTGAGCAAGGACACCTACGACGACGACCTGGACAACCTGCTGGCCCAGATCGGCGACCAGTA
CGCCGACCTGTTTCTGGCCGCCAAGAACCTGTCCGACGCCATCCTGCTGAGCGACATCCTGAGAGTGAAC
ACCGAGATCACCAAGGCCCCCCTGAGCGCCTCTATGATCAAGAGATACGACGAGCACCACCAGGACCTGA
CCCTGCTGAAAGCTCTCGTGCGGCAGCAGCTGCCTGAGAAGTACAAAGAGATTTTCTTCGACCAGAGCAA
GAACGGCTACGCCGGCTACATTGACGGCGGAGCCAGCCAGGAAGAGTTCTACAAGTTCATCAAGCCCATC
CTGGAAAAGATGGACGGCACCGAGGAACTGCTCGTGAAGCTGAACAGAGAGGACCTGCTGCGGAAGCAGC
GGACCTTCGACAACGGCAGCATCCCCCACCAGATCCACCTGGGAGAGCTGCACGCCATTCTGCGGCGGCA
GGAAGATTTTTACCCATTCCTGAAGGACAACCGGGAAAAGATCGAGAAGATCCTGACCTTCCGCATCCCC
TACTACGTGGGCCCTCTGGCCAGGGGAAACAGCAGATTCGCCTGGATGACCAGAAAGAGCGAGGAAACCA
TCACCCCCTGGAACTTCGAGGAAGTGGTGGACAAGGGCGCTTCCGCCCAGAGCTTCATCGAGCGGATGAC
CAACTTCGATAAGAACCTGCCCAACGAGAAGGTGCTGCCCAAGCACAGCCTGCTGTACGAGTACTTCACC
GTGTATAACGAGCTGACCAAAGTGAAATACGTGACCGAGGGAATGAGAAAGCCCGCCTTCCTGAGCGGCG
AGCAGAAAAAGGCCATCGTGGACCTGCTGTTCAAGACCAACCGGAAAGTGACCGTGAAGCAGCTGAAAGA
GGACTACTTCAAGAAAATCGAGTGCTTCGACTCCGTGGAAATCTCCGGCGTGGAAGATCGGTTCAACGCC
TCCCTGGGCACATACCACGATCTGCTGAAAATTATCAAGGACAAGGACTTCCTGGACAATGAGGAAAACG
AGGACATTCTGGAAGATATCGTGCTGACCCTGACACTGTTTGAGGACAGAGAGATGATCGAGGAACGGCT
GAAAACCTATGCCCACCTGTTCGACGACAAAGTGATGAAGCAGCTGAAGCGGCGGAGATACACCGGCTGG
GGCAGGCTGAGCCGGAAGCTGATCAACGGCATCCGGGACAAGCAGTCCGGCAAGACAATCCTGGATTTCC
TGAAGTCCGACGGCTTCGCCAACAGAAACTTCATGCAGCTGATCCACGACGACAGCCTGACCTTTAAAGA
GGACATCCAGAAAGCCCAGGTGTCCGGCCAGGGCGATAGCCTGCACGAGCACATTGCCAATCTGGCCGGC
AGCCCCGCCATTAAGAAGGGCATCCTGCAGACAGTGAAGGTGGTGGACGAGCTCGTGAAAGTGATGGGCC
GGCACAAGCCCGAGAACATCGTGATCGAAATGGCCAGAGAGAACCAGACCACCCAGAAGGGACAGAAGAA
CAGCCGCGAGAGAATGAAGCGGATCGAAGAGGGCATCAAAGAGCTGGGCAGCCAGATCCTGAAAGAACAC
CCCGTGGAAAACACCCAGCTGCAGAACGAGAAGCTGTACCTGTACTACCTGCAGAATGGGCGGGATATGT
ACGTGGACCAGGAACTGGACATCAACCGGCTGTCCGACTACGATGTGGACCATATCGTGCCTCAGAGCTT
TCTGAAGGACGACTCCATCGACAACAAGGTGCTGACCAGAAGCGACAAGAACCGGGGCAAGAGCGACAAC
GTGCCCTCCGAAGAGGTCGTGAAGAAGATGAAGAACTACTGGCGGCAGCTGCTGAACGCCAAGCTGATTA
CCCAGAGAAAGTTCGACAATCTGACCAAGGCCGAGAGAGGCGGCCTGAGCGAACTGGATAAGGCCGGCTT
CATCAAGAGACAGCTGGTGGAAACCCGGCAGATCACAAAGCACGTGGCACAGATCCTGGACTCCCGGATG
AACACTAAGTACGACGAGAATGACAAGCTGATCCGGGAAGTGAAAGTGATCACCCTGAAGTCCAAGCTGG
TGTCCGATTTCCGGAAGGATTTCCAGTTTTACAAAGTGCGCGAGATCAACAACTACCACCACGCCCACGA
CGCCTACCTGAACGCCGTCGTGGGAACCGCCCTGATCAAAAAGTACCCTAAGCTGGAAAGCGAGTTCGTG
TACGGCGACTACAAGGTGTACGACGTGCGGAAGATGATCGCCAAGAGCGAGCAGGAAATCGGCAAGGCTA
CCGCCAAGTACTTCTTCTACAGCAACATCATGAACTTTTTCAAGACCGAGATTACCCTGGCCAACGGCGA
GATCCGGAAGCGGCCTCTGATCGAGACAAACGGCGAAACCGGGGAGATCGTGTGGGATAAGGGCCGGGAT
TTTGCCACCGTGCGGAAAGTGCTGAGCATGCCCCAAGTGAATATCGTGAAAAAGACCGAGGTGCAGACAG
GCGGCTTCAGCAAAGAGTCTATCCTGCCCAAGAGGAACAGCGATAAGCTGATCGCCAGAAAGAAGGACTG
GGACCCTAAGAAGTACGGCGGCTTCGACAGCCCCACCGTGGCCTATTCTGTGCTGGTGGTGGCCAAAGTG
GAAAAGGGCAAGTCCAAGAAACTGAAGAGTGTGAAAGAGCTGCTGGGGATCACCATCATGGAAAGAAGCA
GCTTCGAGAAGAATCCCATCGACTTTCTGGAAGCCAAGGGCTACAAAGAAGTGAAAAAGGACCTGATCAT
CAAGCTGCCTAAGTACTCCCTGTTCGAGCTGGAAAACGGCCGGAAGAGAATGCTGGCCTCTGCCGGCGAA
CTGCAGAAGGGAAACGAACTGGCCCTGCCCTCCAAATATGTGAACTTCCTGTACCTGGCCAGCCACTATG
AGAAGCTGAAGGGCTCCCCCGAGGATAATGAGCAGAAACAGCTGTTTGTGGAACAGCACAAGCACTACCT
GGACGAGATCATCGAGCAGATCAGCGAGTTCTCCAAGAGAGTGATCCTGGCCGACGCTAATCTGGACAAA
GTGCTGTCCGCCTACAACAAGCACCGGGATAAGCCCATCAGAGAGCAGGCCGAGAATATCATCCACCTGT
TTACCCTGACCAATCTGGGAGCCCCTGCCGCCTTCAAGTACTTTGACACCACCATCGACCGGAAGAGGTA
CACCAGCACCAAAGAGGTGCTGGACGCCACCCTGATCCACCAGAGCATCACCGGCCTGTACGAGACACGG
ATCGACCTGTCTCAGCTGGGAGGCGACAAAAGGCCGGCGGCCACGAAAAAGGCCGGCCAGGCAAAAAAGA
AAAAGTAAGAATTCCTAGAGCTCGCTGATCAGCCTCGACTGTGCCTTCTAGTTGCCAGCCATCTGTTGTT
TGCCCCTCCCCCGTGCCTTCCTTGACCCTGGAAGGTGCCACTCCCACTGTCCTTTCCTAATAAAATGAGG
AAATTGCATCGCATTGTCTGAGTAGGTGTCATTCTATTCTGGGGGGTGGGGTGGGGCAGGACAGCAAGGG
GGAGGATTGGGAAGAGAATAGCAGGCATGCTGGGGAGCGGCCGCAGGAACCCCTAGTGATGGAGTTGGCC
ACTCCCTCTCTGCGCGCTCGCTCGCTCACTGAGGCCGGGCGACCAAAGGTCGCCCGACGCCCGGGCTTTG
CCCGGGCGGCCTCAGTGAGCGAGCGAGCGCGCAGCTGCCTGCAGGAAAGAGCCCACAACCCCTCACTTGG
TGGGCCAGTCCTCTGATAGACTGTGTCCCCTGGATACCCGTATTCTAGAGCTAGCGAATTCGAATTTAAA
TCGGATCCGCGGCCGCGAAGGATCTGCGATCGCTCCGGTGCCCGTCAGTGGGCAGAGCGCACATCGCCCA
CAGTCCCCGAGAAGTTGGGGGGAGGGGTCGGCAATTGAACGGGTGCCTAGAGAAGGTGGCGCGGGGTAAA
CTGGGAAAGTGATGTCGTGTACTGGCTCCGCCTTTTTCCCGAGGGTGGGGGAGAACCGTATATAAGTGCA
GTAGTCGCCGTGAACGTTCTTTTTCGCAACGGGTTTGCCGCCAGAACACAGCTGAAGCTTCGAGGGGCTC
GCATCTCTCCTTCACGCGCCCGCCGCCCTACCTGAGGCCGCCATCCACGCCGGTTGAGTCGCGTTCTGCC
GCCTCCCGCCTGTGGTGCCTCCTGAACTGCGTCCGCCGTCTAGGTAAGTTTAAAGCTCAGGTCGAGACCG
GGCCTTTGTCCGGCGCTCCCTTGGAGCCTACCTAGACTCAGCCGGCTCTCCACGCTTTGCCTGACCCTGC
TTGCTCAACTCTACGTCTTTGTTTCGTTTTCTGTTCTGCGCCGTTACAGATCCAAGCTGTGACCGGCGCC
TACGCTAGACGCCACCATGGAGAGCGACGAGAGCGGCCTGCCCGCCATGGAGATCGAGTGCCGCATCACC
GGCACCCTGAACGGCGTGGAGTTCGAGCTGGTGGGCGGCGGAGAGGGCACCCCCAAGCAGGGCCGCATGA
CCAACAAGATGAAGAGCACCAAAGGCGCCCTGACCTTCAGCCCCTACCTGCTGAGCCACGTGATGGGCTA
CGGCTTCTACCACTTCGGCACCTACCCCAGCGGCTACGAGAACCCCTTCCTGCACGCCATCAACAACGGC
GGCTACACCAACACCCGCATCGAGAAGTACGAGGACGGCGGCGTGCTGCACGTGAGCTTCAGCTACCGCT
ACGAGGCCGGCCGCGTGATCGGCGACTTCAAGGTGGTGGGCACCGGCTTCCCCGAGGACAGCGTGATCTT
CACCGACAAGATCATCCGCAGCAACGCCACCGTGGAGCACCTGCACCCCATGGGCGATAACGTGCTGGTG
GGCAGCTTCGCCCGCACCTTCAGCCTGCGCGACGGCGGCTACTACAGCTTCGTGGTGGACAGCCACATGC
ACTTCAAGAGCGCCATCCACCCCAGCATCCTGCAGAACGGGGGCCCCATGTTCGCCTTCCGCCGCGTGGA
GGAGCTGCACAGCAACACCGAGCTGGGCATCGTGGAGTACCAGCACGCCTTCAAGACCCCCATCGCCTTC
GCCAGATCCCGCGCTCAGTCGTCCAATTCTGCCGTGGACGGCACCGCCGGACCCGGCTCCACCGGATCTC
GCGAGGGCAGAGGAAGTCTTCTAACATGCGGTGACGTGGAGGAGAATCCCGGCCCTATGACCGAGTACAA
GCCCACGGTGCGCCTCGCCACCCGCGACGACGTCCCCAGGGCCGTACGCACCCTCGCCGCCGCGTTCGCC
GACTACCCCGCCACGCGCCACACCGTCGATCCGGACCGCCACATCGAGCGGGTCACCGAGCTGCAAGAAC
TCTTCCTCACGCGCGTCGGGCTCGACATCGGCAAGGTGTGGGTCGCGGACGACGGCGCCGCGGTGGCGGT
CTGGACCACGCCGGAGAGCGTCGAAGCGGGGGCGGTGTTCGCCGAGATCGGCCCGCGCATGGCCGAGTTG
AGCGGTTCCCGGCTGGCCGCGCAGCAACAGATGGAAGGCCTCCTGGCGCCGCACCGGCCCAAGGAGCCCG
CGTGGTTCCTGGCCACCGTCGGCGTCTCGCCCGACCACCAGGGCAAGGGTCTGGGCAGCGCCGTCGTGCT
CCCCGGAGTGGAGGCGGCCGAGCGCGCCGGGGTGCCCGCCTTCCTGGAGACCTCCGCGCCCCGCAACCTC
CCCTTCTACGAGCGGCTCGGCTTCACCGTCACCGCCGACGTCGAGGTGCCCGAAGGACCGCGCACCTGGT
GCATGACCCGCAAGCCCGGTGCCTGAAATCAACCTCTGGATTACAAAATTTGTGAAAGATTGACTGGTAT
TCTTAACTATGTTGCTCCTTTTACGCTATGTGGATACGCTGCTTTAATGCCTTTGTATCATGCGTTAACT
AAACTTGTTTATTGCAGCTTATAATGGTTACAAATAAAGCAATAGCATCACAAATTTCACAAATAAAGCA
TTTTTTTCACTGCATTCTAGTTGTGGTTTGTCCAAACTCATCAATGTATCTTATCATGTCTGGAATTGAC
TCAAATGATGTCAATTAGTCTATCAGAAGCTCATCTGGTCTCCCTTCCGGGCCTGCAGGGGCGCCTGATG
CGGTATTTTCTCCTTACGCATCTGTGCGGTATTTCACACCGCATA
[95 nt withheld, positions 7466-7560]
T
[46 nt withheld, positions 7562-7607]
C
[141 nt withheld, positions 7609-7749]
CCTTTGACGTTGGAGTCCACGTTCTTT
[37 nt withheld, positions 7777-7813]
ACTCTATCTCGGGCTATTCTTTTGATTTATAAGGGATTTTGCCGATTTCGGTCTATTGGTTAAAAAATGA
GCTGATTTAACAAAAATTTAACGCGAATTTTAACAAAATATTAACGTTTACAATTTTATGGTGCACTCTC
AGTACAATCTGCTCTGATGCCGCATAGTTAAGCCAGCCCCGACACCCGCCAACACCCGCTGACGCGCCCT
GACGGGCTTGTCTGCTCCCGGCATCCGCTTACAGACAAGCTGTGACCGTCTCCGGGAGCTGCATGTGTCA
GAGGTTTTCACCGTCATCACCGAAACGCGCGAGACGAAAGGGCCTCGTGATACGCCTATTTTTATAGGTT
AATGTCATGATAATAATGGTTTCTTAGACGTCAGGTGGCACTTTTCGGGGAAATGTGCGCGGAACCCCTA
TTTGTTTATTTTTCTAAATACATTCAAATATGTATCCGCTCATGAGACAATAACCCTGATAAATGCTTCA
ATAATATTGAAAAAGGAAGAGTATGAGTATTCAACATTTCCGTGTCGCCCTTATTCCCTTTTTTGCGGCA
TTTTGCCTTCCTGTTTTTGCTCACCCAGAAACGCTGGTGAAAGTAAAAGATGCTGAAGATCAGTTGGGTG
CACGAGTGGGTTACATCGAACTGGATCTCAACAGCGGTAAGATCCTTGAGAGTTTTCGCCCCGAAGAACG
TTTTCCAATGATGAGCACTTTTAAAGTTCTGCTATGTGGCGCGGTATTATCCCGTATTGACGCCGGGCAA
GAGCAACTCGGTCGCCGCATACACTATTCTCAGAATGACTTGGTTGAGTACTCACCAGTCACAGAAAAGC
ATCTTACGGATGGCATGACAGTAAGAGAATTATGCAGTGCTGCCATAACCATGAGTGATAACACTGCGGC
CAACTTACTTCTGACAACGATCGGAGGACCGAAGGAGCTAACCGCTTTTTTGCACAACATGGGGGATCAT
GTAACTCGCCTTGATCGTTGGGAACCGGAGCTGAATGAAGCCATACCAAACGACGAGCGTGACACCACGA
TGCCTGTAGCAATGGCAACAACGTTGCGCAAACTATTAACTGGCGAACTACTTACTCTAGCTTCCCGGCA
ACAATTAATAGACTGGATGGAGGCGGATAAAGTTGCAGGACCACTTCTGCGCTCGGCCCTTCCGGCTGGC
TGGTTTATTGCTGATAAATCTGGAGCCGGTGAGCGTGGAAGCCGCGGTATCATTGCAGCACTGGGGCCAG
ATGGTAAGCCCTCCCGTATCGTAGTTATCTACACGACGGGGAGTCAGGCAACTATGGATGAACGAAATAG
ACAGATCGCTGAGATAGGTGCCTCACTGATTAAGCATTGGTAACTGTCAGACCAAGTTTACTCATATATA
CTTTAGATTGATTTAAAACTTCATTTTTAATTTAAAAGGATCTAGGTGAAGATCCTTTTTGATAATCTCA
TGACCAAAATCCCTTAACGTGAGTTTTCGTTCCACTGAGCGTCAGACCCCGTAGAAAAGATCAAAGGATC
TTCTTGAGATCCTTTTTTTCTGCGCGTAATCTGCTGCTTGCAAACAAAAAAACCACCGCTACCAGCGGTG
GTTTGTTTGCCGGATCAAGAGCTACCAACTCTTTTTCCGAAGGTAACTGGCTTCAGCAGAGCGCAGATAC
CAAATACTGTTCTTCTAGTGTAGCCGTAGTTAGGCCACCACTTCAAGAACTCTGTAGCACCGCCTACATA
CCTCGCTCTGCTAATCCTGTTACCAGTGGCTGCTGCCAGTGGCGATAAGTCGTGTCTTACCGGGTTGGAC
TCAAGACGATAGTTACCGGATAAGGCGCAGCGGTCGGGCTGAACGGGGGGTTCGTGCACACAGCCCAGCT
TGGAGCGAACGACCTACACCGAACTGAGATACCTACAGCGTGAGCTATGAGAAAGCGCCACGCTTCCCGA
AGGGAGAAAGGCGGACAGGTATCCGGTAAGCGGCAGGGTCGGAACAGGAGAGCGCACGAGGGAGCTTCCA
GGGGGAAACGCCTGGTATCTTTATAGTCCTGTCGGGTTTCGCCACCTCTGACTTGAGCGTCGATTTTTGT
GATGCTCGTCAGGGGGGCGGAGCCTATGGAAAAACGCCAGCAACGCGGCCTTTTTACGGTTCCTGGCCTT
TTGCTGGCCTTTTGCTCACATGTGAGGGCCTATTTCCCATGATTCCTTCATATTTGCATATACGATACAA
GGCTGTTAGAGAGATAATTGGAATTAATTTGACTGTAAACACAAAGATATTAGTACAAAATACGTGACGT
AGAAAGTAATAATTTCTTGGGTAGTTTGCAGTTTTAAAATTATGTTTTAAAATGGACTATCATATGCTTA
CCGTAACTTGAAAGTATTTCGATTTCTTGGCTTTATATATCTTGTGGAAAGGACGAAACACCGAGCCAAG
TGGTTTCCCTCGGGTTTTAGAGCTAGAAATAGCAAGTTAAAATAAGGCTAGTCCGTTATCAACTTGAAAA
AGTGGCACCGAGTCGGTGCTTTTTTGTTTTAGAGCTAGAAATAGCAAGTTAAAATAAGGCTAGTCCGTTT
TTAGCGCGTGCGCCAATTCTGCAGACAAATGGCTCTAGAGGTACCCGTTACATAACTTACGGTAAATGGC
CCGCCTGGCTGACCGCCCAACGACCCCCGCCCATTGACGTCAATAGTAACGCCAATAGGGACTTTCCATT
GACGTCAATGGGTGGAGTATTTACGGTAAACTGCCCACTTGGCAGTACATCAAGTGTATCATATGCCAAG
TACGCCCCCTATTGACGTCAATGACGGTAAATGGCCCGCCTGGCATTGTGCCCAGTACATGACCTTATGG
GACTTTCCTACTTGGCAGTACATCTACGTATTAGTCATCGCTATTACCATGGTCGAGGTGAGCCCCACGT
TCTGCTTCACTCTCCCCATCTCCCCCCCCTCCCCACCCCCAATTTTGTATTTATTTATTTTTTAATTATT
TTGTGCAGCGATGGGGGCGGGGGGGGG
